Addgene plasmid #178883: pSmart HC Kan-U6-Nla-repeat-BbsI-Nla-repeat
Purpose: Vector for cloning Nla-IC-CRISPR RNA for expression in mammalian cells.
Depositing lab: Yan Zhang. Depositing organization: University of Michigan. Publication: Cas11 enables genome engineering in human cells with compact CRISPR-Cas3 systems. Tan R, Krueger RK, Gramelspacher MJ, Zhou X, Xiao Y, Ke A, Hou Z, Zhang Y. Mol Cell. 2022 Feb 17;82(4):852-867.e5. doi: 10.1016/j.molcel.2021.12.032. Epub 2022 Jan 19. PubMed 35051351.
Backbone
  Vector backbone: pSmart HC Kan
  Backbone manufacturer: Lucigen
  Backbone size w/o insert (bp): 1812
  Total vector size (bp): 2166
  Vector type: Mammalian Expression
Growth in bacteria
  Bacterial resistance: Kanamycin, 50 μg/mL
  Growth temperature: 37°C
  Growth strain: DH5alpha
  Copy number: High Copy
Gene/Insert
  Gene/Insert name: U6-Nla repeat-BbsI-Nla repeat
  gRNA/shRNA sequence: n/a
  Species: Synthetic
  Promoter: U6
  Cloning method: Ligation Independent Cloning
  Sequencing primers: 5′ CAGTCCAGTTACGCTGGAGTC; 3′ GGTCAGGTATGATTTAAATGGTCAGT
Terms and licenses: Academic/Nonprofit Terms; Industry Terms: Not Available to Industry
How to cite: pSmart HC Kan-U6-Nla-repeat-BbsI-Nla-repeat was a gift from Yan Zhang (Addgene plasmid # 178883 ; http://n2t.net/addgene:178883 ; RRID:Addgene_178883)
