[The description below was written by a language model from this plasmid's Addgene catalogue record and pLannotate feature annotations shown in this document.]
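Description:
pSmart HC Kan-U6-Nla-repeat-BbsI-Nla-repeat is a small (about 2.2 kb) CRISPR RNA cloning vector for mammalian expression, built on the Lucigen pSmart HC Kan backbone. It is maintained in E. coli at high copy through a ColE1/pUC-type origin and selected with kanamycin. The feature table shows the aph(3')-Ia aminoglycoside phosphotransferase gene (annotated as a fragment) driven by the cat promoter. In keeping with the pSmart design, the backbone modules are bracketed by bacterial transcription terminators (tonB, T7Te and T3Te). These insulate the cloning region from read-through transcription into or out of the insert. The plasmid carries no mammalian selection marker or reporter.

The synthetic insert consists of a human U6 promoter, an RNA polymerase III promoter widely used to produce short, defined RNAs, followed by two copies of the Nla CRISPR repeat flanking a BbsI site. The repeat–BbsI–repeat segment is not annotated in the feature table but presumably lies in the gap between the U6 promoter and the tonB terminator. BbsI is a type IIS enzyme that cuts outside its recognition site, so digestion should allow a user-chosen spacer to be inserted between the repeats. This would create a repeat–spacer–repeat array that is transcribed as a precursor CRISPR RNA. As deposited, the vector carries no guide sequence.

According to the record, the plasmid is used to clone Nla type I-C CRISPR RNAs for expression in mammalian cells. The associated work concerns genome engineering in human cells with compact CRISPR-Cas3 systems. The Cas proteins needed to process and use the crRNA are not encoded here and would have to be supplied from separate constructs.
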