Features (pLannotate 1.2.2; 7 found; start..end, strand, type, name):
     42..282     +  promoter       U6 promoter: RNA polymerase III promoter for human U6 snRNA
    443..474     +  terminator     tonB terminator: bidirectional E. coli tonB-P14 transcription terminator
    475..577     +  promoter       cat promoter: promoter of the E. coli cat gene encoding chloramphenicol acetyltransferase
    578..1391    +  CDS            KanR (fragment): aminoglycoside phosphotransferase; aph(3')-Ia; confers resistance to kanamycin in bacteria or G418 (Geneticin®) in eukaryotes
   1414..1441    +  terminator     T7Te terminator: phage T7 early transcription terminator
   1453..2040    -  rep_origin     ori: high-copy-number ColE1/pMB1/pBR322/pUC origin of replication
   2062..2091    -  terminator     T3Te terminator: phage T3 early transcription terminator
>Addgene plasmid #178883 | pSmart HC Kan-U6-Nla-repeat-BbsI-Nla-repeat | addgene full sequence | sequence record 351755 | Addgene NGS Result
CCAAGCTCGGATCCGATATCGACGTCAAGGTCGGGCAGGAAGAGGGCCTATTTCCCATGATTCCTTCATA
TTTGCATATACGATACAAGGCTGTTAGAGAGATAATTAGAATTAATTTGACTGTAAACACAAAGATATTA
GTACAAAATACGTGACGTAGAAAGTAATAATTTCTTGGGTAGTTTGCAGTTTTAAAATTATGTTTTAAAA
TGGACTATCATATGCTTACCGTAACTTGAAAGTATTTCGATTTCTTGGCTTTATATATCTTGTGGAAAGG
ACGAAACACCGTCAGCCGCCTCTAGGCGGCTGTGTGTTGAAACGGGTCTTCATTATTCCAGAAGACAATC
AGCCGCCTCTAGGCGGCTGTGTGTTGAAACTTTTTTTTCTAGATATCGCTCAATACTGACCATTTAAATC
ATACCTGACCTCCATAGCAGAAAGTCAAAAGCCTCCGACCGGAGGCTTTTGACTTGATCGGCACGTAAGA
GGTTCCAACTTTCACCATAATGAAATAAGATCACTACCGGGCGTATTTTTTGAGTTATCGAGATTTTCAG
GAGCTAAGGAAGCTAAAATGAGCCATATTCAACGGGAAACGTCTTGCTCGAGGCCGCGATTAAATTCCAA
CATGGATGCTGATTTATATGGGTATAAATGGGCTCGCGATAATGTCGGGCAATCAGGTGCGACAATCTAT
CGATTGTATGGGAAGCCCGATGCGCCAGAGTTGTTTCTGAAACATGGCAAAGGTAGCGTTGCCAATGATG
TTACAGATGAGATGGTCAGGCTAAACTGGCTGACGGAATTTATGCCTCTTCCGACCATCAAGCATTTTAT
CCGTACTCCTGATGATGCATGGTTACTCACCACTGCGATCCCAGGGAAAACAGCATTCCAGGTATTAGAA
GAATATCCTGATTCAGGTGAAAATATTGTTGATGCGCTGGCAGTGTTCCTGCGCCGGTTGCATTCGATTC
CTGTTTGTAATTGTCCTTTTAACGGCGATCGCGTATTTCGTCTCGCTCAGGCGCAATCACGAATGAATAA
CGGTTTGGTTGGTGCGAGTGATTTTGATGACGAGCGTAATGGCTGGCCTGTTGAACAAGTCTGGAAAGAA
ATGCATAAGCTTTTGCCATTCTCACCGGATTCAGTCGTCACTCATGGTGATTTCTCACTTGATAACCTTA
TTTTTGACGAGGGGAAATTAATAGGTTGTATTGATGTTGGACGAGTCGGAATCGCAGACCGATACCAGGA
TCTTGCCATCCTATGGAACTGCCTCGGTGAGTTTTCTCCTTCATTACAGAAACGGCTTTTTCAAAAATAT
GGTATTGATAATCCTGATATGAATAAATTGCAGTTTCACTTGATGCTCGATGAGTTTTTCTGAGGGCCCA
AATGTAATCACCTGGCTCACCTTCGGGTGGGCCTTTCTGCGTTGCTGGCGTTTTTCCATAGGCTCCGCCC
CCCTGACGAGCATCACAAAAATCGATGCTCAAGTCAGAGGTGGCGAAACCCGACAGGACTATAAAGATAC
CAGGCGTTTCCCCCTGGAAGCTCCCTCGTGCGCTCTCCTGTTCCGACCCTGCCGCTTACCGGATACCTGT
CCGCCTTTCTCCCTTCGGGAAGCGTGGCGCTTTCTCATAGCTCACGCTGTAGGTATCTCAGTTCGGTGTA
GGTCGTTCGCTCCAAGCTGGGCTGTGTGCACGAACCCCCCGTTCAGCCCGACCGCTGCGCCTTATCCGGT
AACTATCGTCTTGAGTCCAACCCGGTAAGACACGACTTATCGCCACTGGCAGCAGCCACTGGTAACAGGA
TTAGCAGAGCGAGGTATGTAGGCGGTGCTACAGAGTTCTTGAAGTGGTGGCCTAACTACGGCTACACTAG
AAGAACAGTATTTGGTATCTGCGCTCTGCTGAAGCCAGTTACCTCGGAAAAAGAGTTGGTAGCTCTTGAT
CCGGCAAACAAACCACCGCTGGTAGCGGTGGTTTTTTTGTTTGCAAGCAGCAGATTACGCGCAGAAAAAA
AGGATCTCAAGAAGATCCTTTGATTTTCTACCGAAGAAAGGCCCACCCGTGAAGGTGAGCCAGTGAGTTG
ATTGCAGTCCAGTTACGCTGGAGTCTGAGGCTCGTCCTGAATGATATCAAGCTTGAATTCGTT
